>Addgene plasmid #217209 | pCMV-MarsTigger8 | addgene full sequence | sequence record 444780 | Addgene NGS Result
GACATTGATTATTGACTAGTTATTAATAGTAATCAATTACGGGGTCATTAGTTCATAGCCCATATATGGA
GTTCCGCGTTACATAACTTACGGTAAATGGCCCGCCTGGCTGACCGCCCAACGACCCCCGCCCATTGACG
TCAATAATGACGTATGTTCCCATAGTAACGCCAATAGGGACTTTCCATTGACGTCAATGGGTGGAGTATT
TACGGTAAACTGCCCACTTGGCAGTACATCAAGTGTATCATATGCCAAGTACGCCCCCTATTGACGTCAA
TGACGGTAAATGGCCCGCCTGGCATTATGCCCAGTACATGACCTTATGGGACTTTCCTACTTGGCAGTAC
ATCTACGTATTAGTCATCGCTATTACCATGGTGATGCGGTTTTGGCAGTACATCAATGGGCGTGGATAGC
GGTTTGACTCACGGGGATTTCCAAGTCTCCACCCCATTGACGTCAATGGGAGTTTGTTTTGGCACCAAAA
TCAACGGGACTTTCCAAAATGTCGTAACAACTCCGCCCCATTGACGCAAATGGGCGGTAGGCGTGTACGG
TGGGAGGTCTATATAAGCAGAGCTCTCTGGCTAACTAGAGAACCCACTGCTTACTGGCTTATCGAAATTA
ATACGACTCACTATAGGGAGACCCAAGCTTGGTACCGAGCTCGGATCCACTAGTAACGGCCGCCAGTGTG
CTGGAATTCGCCGCCACCATGGATCTGGAGACTAAGATGAAGATCATCCGCAAATACGAAGGCCGCCAGA
AAAGCTCAAGCATTGCGCGCGAACTGAGCTTAGCGGTGAGCATTGTGAACACCATGGCGAAAGATGCCGC
GCGCATTAAGGAACACACCAAAGGCAACGCCTGCATGAAGAGCACCTATCTGAGCAAACAGCGCGAAGGC
GCCATTCTGGAAATGGAGAAACTGCTGACCATGTGGATCGAAGATCAGACCCAGAAGAACATCCCTCTGA
GCCTGATGACCATTCAGGCGAAAGCCCGCAGCCTGTTTGAAGACCTGAAAGTGAAATACCCGGAAGGCAC
CCAGGTTTTTACCGCAAGCAGCGGTTGGTTTGCCCGCTTTAAAAACCGCGCGGGCTTCCATAATGTTCAG
GTGAGCGGTGAAGCAGCAAGCGCAGATATTGAAGCGGCCAAAAAATTCCCGGAGTTCCTGCAGAAAATTA
TCGATGAAGGCCCGTATCTGCCTGAACAGATCTTTAACGTGGATGAAACCGGCCTGTTTTATCAGCGCAT
GCCGAGCCGTACCTACATTAGCGTGGAGGAAAAAACCATGCCTGGCCATAAAGCGAGCAAAAACCGCGTG
ACCTTACTGTTAGGTGGTAACGCGAGCGGTACCTGCAAACTGAAACCTGTGCTGGTGCATCATAGCGAAA
ATCCGCGCGCCCTGAAAGGTATTAGCGAAGCCACCCTGCCGGTTCATTACTTCGCCAACCCTAAAGCGTG
GATCACCCTGATTATTTTTGAGCAATGGTTCATGCACTGTTTTATTCCTGAGGTGGAGAAGTTTTGCAAC
GACAACGGCATTCCGTTTAAAATTCTGCTGATCCTGGACAACGCGCCTGGTCATCCTCCTCACCTGGATG
ATTTTAACGAGAACGTGAAAGTGGTGTACCTGCCGCCGAACACCACTAGCTTACTGCAGCCTATGGATCA
GGGCGTGATTGCCAACTTTAAAGCGTATTACCTGTATACCACCTTCGCCCAGGCAATTGCAGCACTGGAT
GCGGATAAAGATCTGACCCTGCGCGATTTCTGGAAAAGCTATAACATCTACCATGCCATTCGCAACATCG
CGAAAGCCTGGGAAGATGTGACCGAAACCCGCATGAAACGCGTGTGGGGCAAAGTTTGCCCGCAGTTCGT
TCCTGACTTTCGCGGCTTTGACAAAGATGAAACCTTCGAGGAAGTGAGCAACAAAATCGTGAAACTGGCG
CAGGAACTGGAACTGGAGGTGGATGAAAACGATGTGGAAGAACTGATTGAGAGCCACGGCGAGGAACTGA
GCAACGAGGATCTGATCGAACTGCTGGCGGCCAAGATTGCCGAAGAAGAACGCGAAGCGAGCGAACCTGA
AGTTGAGCCGAAACGCTTCACCACCAAACAACTGGCGGAAGCGTTCCATCATCTGAGCGAATTTTTCAGC
TGCATCGAGAAAATGGACCCTAACACCAGCCGCTTTCTGAAAGTGCAGCGCCTGGTGGAAGACAACATTG
CGTGCTATCGCCAGATTTACGAAGAAAAAAAGCGCGCGACCGTTCAAACCAGCCTGGATAGCTTCATTAA
AAAAGTGGCGCAGCCGACCACTAGCGATAAAGGCTGATGAGCGGCCGCTCGAGCATGCATCTAGAGGGCC
CTATTCTATAGTGTCACCTAAATGCTAGAGCTCGCTGATCAGCCTCGACTGTGCCTTCTAGTTGCCAGCC
ATCTGTTGTTTGCCCCTCCCCCGTGCCTTCCTTGACCCTGGAAGGTGCCACTCCCACTGTCCTTTCCTAA
TAAAATGAGGAAATTGCATCGCATTGTCTGAGTAGGTGTCATTCTATTCTGGGGGGTGGGGTGGGGCAGG
ACAGCAAGGGGGAGGATTGGGAAGACAATAGCAGGCATGCTGGGGATGCGGTGGGCTCTATGGCTTCTGA
GGCGGAAAGAACCAGCTGGGGCTCTAGGGGGTATCCCC
[124 nt withheld, positions 2699-2822]
C
[91 nt withheld, positions 2824-2914]
A
[49 nt withheld, positions 2916-2964]
CCTTTGACGTTGGAGTCCACGTTCTTT
[37 nt withheld, positions 2992-3028]
ACCCTATCTCGGTCTATTCTTTTGATTTATAAGGGATTTTGCCGATTTCGGCCTATTGGTTAAAAAATGA
GCTGATTTAACAAAAATTTAACGCGAATTAATTCTGTGGAATGTGTGTCAGTTAGGGTGTGGAAAGTCCC
CAGGCTCCCCAGCAGGCAGAAGTATGCAAAGCATGCATCTCAATTAGTCAGCAACCAGGTGTGGAAAGTC
CCCAGGCTCCCCAGCAGGCAGAAGTATGCAAAGCATGCATCTCAATTAGTCAGCAACCATAGTCCCGCCC
CTAACTCCGCCCATCCCGCCCCTAACTCCGCCCAGTTCCGCCCATTCTCCGCCCCATGGCTGACTAATTT
TTTTTATTTATGCAGAGGCCGAGGCCGCCTCTGCCTCTGAGCTATTCCAGAAGTAGTGAGGAGGCTTTTT
TGGAGGCCTAGGCTTTTGCAAAAAGCTCCCCGAAATGACCGACCAAGCGACGCCCAACCTGCCATCACGA
GATTTCGATTCCACCGCCGCCTTCTATGAAAGGTTGGGCTTCGGAATCGTTTTCCGGGACGCCGGCTGGA
TGATCCTCCAGCGCGGGGATCTCATGCTGGAGTTCTTCGCCCACCCCAACTTGTTTATTGCAGCTTATAA
TGGTTACAAATAAAGCAATAGCATCACAAATTTCACAAATAAAGCATTTTTTTCACTGCATTCTAGTTGT
GGTTTGTCCAAACTCATCAATGTATCTTATCATGTCTGTATACCGTCGACCTCTAGCTAGAGCTTGGCGT
AATCATGGTCATAGCTGTTTCCTGTGTGAAATTGTTATCCGCTCACAATTCCACACAACATACGAGCCGG
AAGCATAAAGTGTAAAGCCTGGGGTGCCTAATGAGTGAGCTAACTCACATTAATTGCGTTGCGCTCACTG
CCCGCTTTCCAGTCGGGAAACCTGTCGTGCCAGCTGCATTAATGAATCGGCCAACGCGCGGGGAGAGGCG
GTTTGCGTATTGGGCGCTCTTCCGCTTCCTCGCTCACTGACTCGCTGCGCTCGGTCGTTCGGCTGCGGCG
AGCGGTATCAGCTCACTCAAAGGCGGTAATACGGTTATCCACAGAATCAGGGGATAACGCAGGAAAGAAC
ATGTGAGCAAAAGGCCAGCAAAAGGCCAGGAACCGTAAAAAGGCCGCGTTGCTGGCGTTTTTCCATAGGC
TCCGCCCCCCTGACGAGCATCACAAAAATCGACGCTCAAGTCAGAGGTGGCGAAACCCGACAGGACTATA
AAGATACCAGGCGTTTCCCCCTGGAAGCTCCCTCGTGCGCTCTCCTGTTCCGACCCTGCCGCTTACCGGA
TACCTGTCCGCCTTTCTCCCTTCGGGAAGCGTGGCGCTTTCTCATAGCTCACGCTGTAGGTATCTCAGTT
CGGTGTAGGTCGTTCGCTCCAAGCTGGGCTGTGTGCACGAACCCCCCGTTCAGCCCGACCGCTGCGCCTT
ATCCGGTAACTATCGTCTTGAGTCCAACCCGGTAAGACACGACTTATCGCCACTGGCAGCAGCCACTGGT
AACAGGATTAGCAGAGCGAGGTATGTAGGCGGTGCTACAGAGTTCTTGAAGTGGTGGCCTAACTACGGCT
ACACTAGAAGAACAGTATTTGGTATCTGCGCTCTGCTGAAGCCAGTTACCTTCGGAAAAAGAGTTGGTAG
CTCTTGATCCGGCAAACAAACCACCGCTGGTAGCGGTGGTTTTTTTGTTTGCAAGCAGCAGATTACGCGC
AGAAAAAAAGGATCTCAAGAAGATCCTTTGATCTTTTCTACGGGGTCTGACGCTCAGTGGAACGAAAACT
CACGTTAAGGGATTTTGGTCATGAGATTATCAAAAAGGATCTTCACCTAGATCCTTTTAAATTAAAAATG
AAGTTTTAAATCAATCTAAAGTATATATGAGTAAACTTGGTCTGACAGTTACCAATGCTTAATCAGTGAG
GCACCTATCTCAGCGATCTGTCTATTTCGTTCATCCATAGTTGCCTGACTCCCCGTCGTGTAGATAACTA
CGATACGGGAGGGCTTACCATCTGGCCCCAGTGCTGCAATGATACCGCGAGACCCACGCTCACCGGCTCC
AGATTTATCAGCAATAAACCAGCCAGCCGGAAGGGCCGAGCGCAGAAGTGGTCCTGCAACTTTATCCGCC
TCCATCCAGTCTATTAATTGTTGCCGGGAAGCTAGAGTAAGTAGTTCGCCAGTTAATAGTTTGCGCAACG
TTGTTGCCATTGCTACAGGCATCGTGGTGTCACGCTCGTCGTTTGGTATGGCTTCATTCAGCTCCGGTTC
CCAACGATCAAGGCGAGTTACATGATCCCCCATGTTGTGCAAAAAAGCGGTTAGCTCCTTCGGTCCTCCG
ATCGTTGTCAGAAGTAAGTTGGCCGCAGTGTTATCACTCATGGTTATGGCAGCACTGCATAATTCTCTTA
CTGTCATGCCATCCGTAAGATGCTTTTCTGTGACTGGTGAGTACTCAACCAAGTCATTCTGAGAATAGTG
TATGCGGCGACCGAGTTGCTCTTGCCCGGCGTCAATACGGGATAATACCGCGCCACATAGCAGAACTTTA
AAAGTGCTCATCATTGGAAAACGTTCTTCGGGGCGAAAACTCTCAAGGATCTTACCGCTGTTGAGATCCA
GTTCGATGTAACCCACTCGTGCACCCAACTGATCTTCAGCATCTTTTACTTTCACCAGCGTTTCTGGGTG
AGCAAAAACAGGAAGGCAAAATGCCGCAAAAAAGGGAATAAGGGCGACACGGAAATGTTGAATACTCATA
CTCTTCCTTTTTCAATATTATTGAAGCATTTATCAGGGTTATTGTCTCATGAGCGGATACATATTTGAAT
GTATTTAGAAAAATAAACAAATAGGGGTTCCGCGCACATTTCCCCGAAAAGTGCCACCTGACGTCGACGG
ATCGGGAGATCTCCCGATCCCCTATGGTGCACTCTCAGTACAATCTGCTCTGATGCCGCATAGTTAAGCC
AGTATCTGCTCCCTGCTTGTGTGTTGGAGGTCGCTGAGTAGTGCGCGAGCAAAATTTAAGCTACAACAAG
GCAAGGCTTGACCGACAATTGCATGAAGAATCTGCTTAGGGTTAGGCGTTTTGCGCTGCTTCGCGATGTA
CGGGCCAGATATACGCGTT
Features (pLannotate 1.2.2; 19 found; start..end, strand, type, name):
      1..380     +  enhancer       CMV enhancer: human cytomegalovirus immediate early enhancer
    381..584     +  promoter       CMV promoter: human cytomegalovirus (CMV) immediate early promoter
    580..613     +  LTR            5' LTR (truncated) (fragment): truncated 5' long terminal repeat (LTR) from HIV-1
    629..647     +  promoter       T7 promoter: promoter for bacteriophage T7 RNA polymerase
   2385..2403    -  promoter       SP6 promoter: promoter for bacteriophage SP6 RNA polymerase
   2429..2653    +  polyA_signal   bGH poly(A) signal: bovine growth hormone polyadenylation signal
   2657..2678    +  promoter       SV40 promoter (fragment): SV40 enhancer and early promoter
   2699..3127    +  rep_origin     f1 ori (sequence partly withheld): f1 bacteriophage origin of replication; arrow indicates direction of (+) strand synthesis
   3141..3470    +  promoter       SV40 promoter: SV40 enhancer and early promoter
   3483..3641    +  CDS            ble (fragment): BLE_KLEPN - Experimental evidence at protein level: Swiss-Prot protein existence level 1. Binding protein with a strong affinity to the bleomycin family of antibiotics. Binds to CL990; an antimitotic-antibiotic compound. From Klebsiella pneumoniae.
   3636..3757    +  polyA_signal   SV40 poly(A) signal: SV40 polyadenylation signal
   3830..3846    -  protein_bind   lac operator: The lac repressor binds to the lac operator to inhibit transcription in E. coli. This inhibition can be relieved by adding lactose or isopropyl-β-D-thiogalactopyranoside (IPTG). lac repressor encoded by lacI
   3854..3884    -  promoter       lac promoter: promoter for the E. coli lac operon
   3899..3920    -  protein_bind   CAP binding site: CAP binding activates transcription in the presence of cAMP. E. coli catabolite activator protein
   3933..4025    -  CDS            lacI (fragment): lac repressor; lacI; The lac repressor binds to the lac operator to inhibit transcription in E. coli. This inhibition can be relieved by adding lactose or isopropyl-β-D-thiogalactopyranoside (IPTG).
   4208..4796    -  rep_origin     ori: high-copy-number ColE1/pMB1/pBR322/pUC origin of replication
   4967..5827    -  CDS            AmpR: β-lactamase; bla; confers resistance to ampicillin, carbenicillin, and related antibiotics
   5828..5932    -  promoter       AmpR promoter: bla
   5991..6043    -  misc_feature   bom (fragment): basis of mobility region from pBR322
