[The description below was written by a language model from this plasmid's Addgene catalogue record and pLannotate feature annotations shown in this document.]
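Description:
pCMV-MarsTigger8 is a 6,197 nt mammalian expression plasmid built on a pCMV backbone to produce the MarsTigger8 transposase, a coding sequence the record lists as synthetic. Expression is driven by the human cytomegalovirus immediate early enhancer and promoter and terminated by the bovine growth hormone polyadenylation signal. The automated annotation does not label the transposase itself, but an unannotated stretch of roughly 1.7 kb lies between the T7 promoter just downstream of CMV and the reverse-oriented SP6 promoter just upstream of the bGH signal, which is where the insert presumably sits. The flanking phage promoters are standard backbone elements that can serve for in vitro transcription or as sequencing primer sites. The cloning sites used are recorded as unknown, and no epitope tag or reporter is annotated.

The plasmid is propagated in E. coli through a high-copy ColE1/pUC-type origin and selected with ampicillin via the β-lactamase gene and its own promoter. An f1 origin is also present, along with small lac promoter/operator, lacI and bom remnants carried over from the backbone. Downstream of the f1 origin there is an SV40 early promoter followed only by a short fragment of a bleomycin-resistance (ble) gene and an SV40 poly(A) signal, so the mammalian selection cassette appears truncated and the record gives no evidence of a functional eukaryotic marker.

The construct was deposited in connection with a survey of 130 DNA transposons tested heterologously in human cells. It fits the role of a transposase-supplying helper plasmid for transient transfection, although the record does not describe a partner transposon donor.
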