Addgene plasmid #217209: pCMV-MarsTigger8
Purpose: Mammalian expression vector for expression of MarsTigger8 transposase (CMV promoter)
Depositing lab: Yong E Zhang. Depositing organization: Institute of Zoology, Chinese Academy of Sciences. Publication: Heterologous survey of 130 DNA transposons in human cells highlights their functional divergence and expands the genome engineering toolbox. Zhang T, Tan S, Tang N, Li Y, Zhang C, Sun J, Guo Y, Gao H, Cai Y, Sun W, Wang C, Fu L, Ma H, Wu Y, Hu X, Zhang X, Gee P, Yan W, Zhao Y, Chen Q, Guo B, Wang H, Zhang YE. Cell. 2024 Jul 11;187(14):3741-3760.e30. doi: 10.1016/j.cell.2024.05.007. Epub 2024 Jun 5. PubMed 38843831.
Backbone
  Vector backbone: pCMV
  Vector type: Mammalian Expression
Growth in bacteria
  Bacterial resistance: Ampicillin, 100 μg/mL
  Growth temperature: 37°C
  Growth strain: DH5alpha
  Copy number: High Copy
Gene/Insert
  Gene/Insert name: MarsTigger8 transposase
  Species: Synthetic
  Cloning method: Restriction Enzyme; 5′ cloning site Unknown (unknown if destroyed); 3′ cloning site Unknown (unknown if destroyed)
Terms and licenses: Academic/Nonprofit Terms; Industry Terms: Not Available to Industry
How to cite: pCMV-MarsTigger8 was a gift from Yong E Zhang (Addgene plasmid # 217209 ; http://n2t.net/addgene:217209 ; RRID:Addgene_217209)
